Addgene plasmid #19907: pcDNA3-HA2-CUL4A
Depositing lab: Yue Xiong. Depositing organization: University of North Carolina at Chapel Hill. Publication: WD40 protein FBW5 promotes ubiquitination of tumor suppressor TSC2 by DDB1-CUL4-ROC1 ligase. Hu J, Zacharek S, He YJ, Lee H, Shumway S, Duronio RJ, Xiong Y. Genes Dev. 2008 Apr 1. 22(7):866-71. 10.1101/gad.1624008 PubMed 18381890.
Backbone
  Vector backbone: pcDNA3-HA2
  Backbone size w/o insert (bp): 5512
  Vector type: Mammalian Expression
  Selectable markers: Neomycin (select with G418)
Growth in bacteria
  Bacterial resistance: Ampicillin, 100 μg/mL
  Growth temperature: 37°C
  Growth strain: DH5alpha
  Copy number: High Copy
Gene/Insert
  Gene/Insert name: Cullin 4A (alt name: CUL4A)
  Species: H. sapiens (human)
  Insert size (bp): 2982
  Mutation: K644R
  GenBank ID: NM_001008895
  Entrez Gene: CUL4A
  Promoter: CMV
  Tag / fusion protein: 2xHA (N terminal on backbone)
  Cloning method: Restriction Enzyme; 5′ cloning site -- (not destroyed); 3′ cloning site -- (not destroyed)
  Sequencing primers: 5′ T7; 3′ SP6
Terms and licenses: Academic/Nonprofit Terms; Industry Terms: Not Available to Industry
How to cite: pcDNA3-HA2-CUL4A was a gift from Yue Xiong (Addgene plasmid # 19907 ; http://n2t.net/addgene:19907 ; RRID:Addgene_19907)
