[The description below was written by a language model from this plasmid's Addgene catalogue record and pLannotate feature annotations shown in this document.]
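Description:
pcDNA3-HA2-CUL4A is a mammalian expression plasmid built on pcDNA3-HA2, a pcDNA3 derivative that supplies an N-terminal double HA epitope tag. It is propagated in E. coli as a high-copy plasmid through a ColE1/pUC-type origin with ampicillin resistance (β-lactamase). It also carries an f1 origin for single-stranded DNA production. For selection in mammalian cells, an SV40 early promoter drives the neomycin phosphotransferase gene, followed by an SV40 polyadenylation signal, so stable transfectants can be selected with G418.

The payload is human Cullin 4A (CUL4A), the scaffold subunit of cullin-RING E3 ubiquitin ligases whose activity depends on neddylation of the cullin. Expression comes from the CMV immediate-early enhancer and promoter and terminates at the bovine growth hormone polyadenylation signal. The HA coding segment lies just upstream of the CUL4A open reading frame; the annotation software labels it as a fragment of a 3xHA tag, which is consistent with the two copies listed in the catalogue. T7 and SP6 promoters flank the cassette and serve as sequencing primer sites, and T7 could also drive in vitro transcription.

The catalogue lists a K644R substitution in the insert but does not explain its origin or functional significance. The stated insert size is larger than the annotated coding region, which suggests that untranslated sequence is included downstream. The associated publication concerns ubiquitination of the tumor suppressor TSC2 by the DDB1-CUL4-ROC1 ligase. This fits use of the plasmid to express HA-tagged CUL4A in cultured mammalian cells for detection, co-immunoprecipitation and ubiquitination assays.
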