Features (pLannotate 1.2.2; 23 found; start..end, strand, type, name):
    182..770     -  rep_origin     ori: high-copy-number ColE1/pMB1/pBR322/pUC origin of replication
    941..1801    -  CDS            AmpR: β-lactamase; bla; confers resistance to ampicillin, carbenicillin, and related antibiotics
   1802..1906    -  promoter       AmpR promoter: bla
   1965..2017    -  misc_feature   bom (fragment): basis of mobility region from pBR322
   2172..2551    +  enhancer       CMV enhancer: human cytomegalovirus immediate early enhancer
   2552..2755    +  promoter       CMV promoter: human cytomegalovirus (CMV) immediate early promoter
   2751..2784    +  LTR            5' LTR (truncated) (fragment): truncated 5' long terminal repeat (LTR) from HIV-1
   2800..2818    +  promoter       T7 promoter: promoter for bacteriophage T7 RNA polymerase
   2834..2890    +  CDS            3xHA (fragment): three tandem HA epitope tags
   2909..2934    +  misc_feature   MCS (fragment): pBluescript multiple cloning site
   2948..5224    +  CDS            CUL4A: CUL4A_HUMAN - Experimental evidence at protein level: Swiss-Prot protein existence level 1. Core component of multiple cullin-RING-based E3 ubiquitin- protein ligase complexes which mediate the ubiquitination of target proteins. As a scaffold protein may contribute to catalysis through positioning of the substrate and the ubiquitin-conjugating enzyme. The E3 ubiquitin-protein ligase activity of the complex is dependent on the neddylation of the cullin subunit and is inhibited by the association of the deneddylated cullin subunit with TIP120A/CAND1. The functional specificity of the E3 ubiquiti
   5699..5717    -  promoter       SP6 promoter: promoter for bacteriophage SP6 RNA polymerase
   5743..5967    +  polyA_signal   bGH poly(A) signal: bovine growth hormone polyadenylation signal
   5971..5992    +  promoter       SV40 promoter (fragment): SV40 enhancer and early promoter
   6013..6441    +  rep_origin     f1 ori (sequence partly withheld): f1 bacteriophage origin of replication; arrow indicates direction of (+) strand synthesis
   6455..6784    +  promoter       SV40 promoter: SV40 enhancer and early promoter
   6851..7642    +  CDS            neo: KKA2_KLEPN - Also known as kan, nptII. Experimental evidence at protein level: Swiss-Prot protein existence level 1. Resistance to kanamycin, neomycin, paromomycin, ribostamycin, butirosin and gentamicin B. From Klebsiella pneumoniae.
   7666..7824    +  CDS            ble (fragment): BLE_KLEPN - Experimental evidence at protein level: Swiss-Prot protein existence level 1. Binding protein with a strong affinity to the bleomycin family of antibiotics. Binds to CL990; an antimitotic-antibiotic compound. From Klebsiella pneumoniae.
   7819..7940    +  polyA_signal   SV40 poly(A) signal: SV40 polyadenylation signal
   8013..8029    -  protein_bind   lac operator: The lac repressor binds to the lac operator to inhibit transcription in E. coli. This inhibition can be relieved by adding lactose or isopropyl-β-D-thiogalactopyranoside (IPTG). lac repressor encoded by lacI
   8037..8067    -  promoter       lac promoter: promoter for the E. coli lac operon
   8082..8103    -  protein_bind   CAP binding site: CAP binding activates transcription in the presence of cAMP. E. coli catabolite activator protein
   8116..8208    -  CDS            lacI (fragment): lac repressor; lacI; The lac repressor binds to the lac operator to inhibit transcription in E. coli. This inhibition can be relieved by adding lactose or isopropyl-β-D-thiogalactopyranoside (IPTG).
>Addgene plasmid #19907 | pcDNA3-HA2-CUL4A | addgene full sequence | sequence record 138779 | Addgene NGS sequence
CTTCCGCTTCCTCGCTCACTGACTCGCTGCGCTCGGTCGTTCGGCTGCGGCGAGCGGTATCAGCTCACTC
AAAGGCGGTAATACGGTTATCCACAGAATCAGGGGATAACGCAGGAAAGAACATGTGAGCAAAAGGCCAG
CAAAAGGCCAGGAACCGTAAAAAGGCCGCGTTGCTGGCGTTTTTCCATAGGCTCCGCCCCCCTGACGAGC
ATCACAAAAATCGACGCTCAAGTCAGAGGTGGCGAAACCCGACAGGACTATAAAGATACCAGGCGTTTCC
CCCTGGAAGCTCCCTCGTGCGCTCTCCTGTTCCGACCCTGCCGCTTACCGGATACCTGTCCGCCTTTCTC
CCTTCGGGAAGCGTGGCGCTTTCTCATAGCTCACGCTGTAGGTATCTCAGTTCGGTGTAGGTCGTTCGCT
CCAAGCTGGGCTGTGTGCACGAACCCCCCGTTCAGCCCGACCGCTGCGCCTTATCCGGTAACTATCGTCT
TGAGTCCAACCCGGTAAGACACGACTTATCGCCACTGGCAGCAGCCACTGGTAACAGGATTAGCAGAGCG
AGGTATGTAGGCGGTGCTACAGAGTTCTTGAAGTGGTGGCCTAACTACGGCTACACTAGAAGAACAGTAT
TTGGTATCTGCGCTCTGCTGAAGCCAGTTACCTTCGGAAAAAGAGTTGGTAGCTCTTGATCCGGCAAACA
AACCACCGCTGGTAGCGGTGGTTTTTTTGTTTGCAAGCAGCAGATTACGCGCAGAAAAAAAGGATCTCAA
GAAGATCCTTTGATCTTTTCTACGGGGTCTGACGCTCAGTGGAACGAAAACTCACGTTAAGGGATTTTGG
TCATGAGATTATCAAAAAGGATCTTCACCTAGATCCTTTTAAATTAAAAATGAAGTTTTAAATCAATCTA
AAGTATATATGAGTAAACTTGGTCTGACAGTTACCAATGCTTAATCAGTGAGGCACCTATCTCAGCGATC
TGTCTATTTCGTTCATCCATAGTTGCCTGACTCCCCGTCGTGTAGATAACTACGATACGGGAGGGCTTAC
CATCTGGCCCCAGTGCTGCAATGATACCGCGAGACCCACGCTCACCGGCTCCAGATTTATCAGCAATAAA
CCAGCCAGCCGGAAGGGCCGAGCGCAGAAGTGGTCCTGCAACTTTATCCGCCTCCATCCAGTCTATTAAT
TGTTGCCGGGAAGCTAGAGTAAGTAGTTCGCCAGTTAATAGTTTGCGCAACGTTGTTGCCATTGCTACAG
GCATCGTGGTGTCACGCTCGTCGTTTGGTATGGCTTCATTCAGCTCCGGTTCCCAACGATCAAGGCGAGT
TACATGATCCCCCATGTTGTGCAAAAAAGCGGTTAGCTCCTTCGGTCCTCCGATCGTTGTCAGAAGTAAG
TTGGCCGCAGTGTTATCACTCATGGTTATGGCAGCACTGCATAATTCTCTTACTGTCATGCCATCCGTAA
GATGCTTTTCTGTGACTGGTGAGTACTCAACCAAGTCATTCTGAGAATAGTGTATGCGGCGACCGAGTTG
CTCTTGCCCGGCGTCAATACGGGATAATACCGCGCCACATAGCAGAACTTTAAAAGTGCTCATCATTGGA
AAACGTTCTTCGGGGCGAAAACTCTCAAGGATCTTACCGCTGTTGAGATCCAGTTCGATGTAACCCACTC
GTGCACCCAACTGATCTTCAGCATCTTTTACTTTCACCAGCGTTTCTGGGTGAGCAAAAACAGGAAGGCA
AAATGCCGCAAAAAAGGGAATAAGGGCGACACGGAAATGTTGAATACTCATACTCTTCCTTTTTCAATAT
TATTGAAGCATTTATCAGGGTTATTGTCTCATGAGCGGATACATATTTGAATGTATTTAGAAAAATAAAC
AAATAGGGGTTCCGCGCACATTTCCCCGAAAAGTGCCACCTGACGTCGACGGATCGGGAGATCTCCCGAT
CCCCTATGGTGCACTCTCAGTACAATCTGCTCTGATGCCGCATAGTTAAGCCAGTATCTGCTCCCTGCTT
GTGTGTTGGAGGTCGCTGAGTAGTGCGCGAGCAAAATTTAAGCTACAACAAGGCAAGGCTTGACCGACAA
TTGCATGAAGAATCTGCTTAGGGTTAGGCGTTTTGCGCTGCTTCGCGATGTACGGGCCAGATATACGCGT
TGACATTGATTATTGACTAGTTATTAATAGTAATCAATTACGGGGTCATTAGTTCATAGCCCATATATGG
AGTTCCGCGTTACATAACTTACGGTAAATGGCCCGCCTGGCTGACCGCCCAACGACCCCCGCCCATTGAC
GTCAATAATGACGTATGTTCCCATAGTAACGCCAATAGGGACTTTCCATTGACGTCAATGGGTGGAGTAT
TTACGGTAAACTGCCCACTTGGCAGTACATCAAGTGTATCATATGCCAAGTACGCCCCCTATTGACGTCA
ATGACGGTAAATGGCCCGCCTGGCATTATGCCCAGTACATGACCTTATGGGACTTTCCTACTTGGCAGTA
CATCTACGTATTAGTCATCGCTATTACCATGGTGATGCGGTTTTGGCAGTACATCAATGGGCGTGGATAG
CGGTTTGACTCACGGGGATTTCCAAGTCTCCACCCCATTGACGTCAATGGGAGTTTGTTTTGGCACCAAA
ATCAACGGGACTTTCCAAAATGTCGTAACAACTCCGCCCCATTGACGCAAATGGGCGGTAGGCGTGTACG
GTGGGAGGTCTATATAAGCAGAGCTCTCTGGCTAACTAGAGAACCCACTGCTTACTGGCTTATCGAAATT
AATACGACTCACTATAGGGAGACCCAAGCTATGTACCCATACGATGTTCCTGACTATGCGGGCTATCCCT
ATGACGTCCCGGACTATGCAAGCTTGGTACCGTTAACATGGATCCCCCGGGCTGCAGGAATTCGGCACGA
GCCAGCCATGGCGGACGAGGCCCCGCGGAAGGGCAGCTTCTCGGCGCTCGTGGGCCGCACCAACGGCCTC
ACCAAGCCCGCGGCCCTGGCCGCCGCGCCCGCCAAGCCGGGGGGCGCGGGCGGCTCCAAGAAGCTGGTCA
TCAAGAACTTCCGAGACAGACCTCGGCTGCCCGACAACTACACGCAGGACACGTGGCGGAAGCTGCACGA
GGCGGTGCGGGCCGTGCAGAGCAGCACCTCCATCAGGTACAACCTCGAGGAGCTCTACCAGGCTGTGGAA
AATCTCTGTTCTCACAAAGTCTCCCCAATGCTCTACAAGCAACTGCGTCAGGCCTGTGAAGACCACGTCC
AGGCACAGATCCTTCCGTTTAGAGAAGACTCACTAGATAGTGTTTTATTTTTAAAGAAGATTAACACGTG
CTGGCAGGACCACTGCAGACAAATGATCATGATCAGAAGCATCTTCCTGTTCTTGGACCGCACCTATGTG
CTGCAGAACTCCACGCTGCCCTCCATCTGGGATATGGGATTAGAACTGTTTAGAACCCATATTATTAGTG
ATAAAATGGTTCAGAGTAAAACCATTGATGGAATCCTACTGCTGATCGAGCGCGAGAGGAGCGGCGAGGC
CGTGGACCGGAGCCTGTTGCGGAGCCTCCTGGGCATGCTGTCTGACCTGCAGGTGTATAAAGATTCATTT
GAACTGAAATTTTTGGAAGAGACTAATTGCTTATATGCTGCCGAAGGCCAAAGGTTAATGCAGGAAAGAG
AGGTCCCAGAATATCTTAACCATGTAAGTAAACGCTTAGAGGAAGAGGGAGACAGAGTAATCACTTACTT
GGACCACAGCACACAGAAACCACTGATTGCTTGTGTGGAGAAACAGCTATTAGGAGAACATTTAACAGCA
ATTCTGCAGAAAGGGCTCGACCACTTACTGGATGAGAACAGAGTGCCGGACCTCGCACAGATGTACCAGC
TGTTCAGCCGGGTGAGGGGCGGGCAGCAGGCGCTGCTGCAGCACTGGAGCGAGTACATCAAGACTTTTGG
AACAGCGATCGTAATCAATCCTGAGAAAGATAAAGACATGGTCCAAGACCTGTTGGACTTCAAGGACAAG
GTGGACCACGTGATCGAGGTCTGCTTCCAGAAGAATGAGCGGTTCGTCAACCTGATGAAGGAGTCCTTTG
AGACGTTCATCAACAAGAGACCCAACAAGCCTGCAGAACTGATCGCAAAGCATGTGGATTCAAAGTTAAG
AGCAGGCAACAAAGAAGCCACAGACGAGGAGCTGGAGCGGACGTTGGACAAGATCATGATCCTGTTCAGG
TTTATCCACGGTAAAGATGTCTTTGAAGCATTTTATAAAAAAGATTTGGCAAAAAGACTCCTTGTTGGGA
AAAGTGCCTCAGTCGATGCTGAAAAGTCTATGTTGTCAAAGCTCAAGCATGAGTGCGGTGCAGCCTTCAC
CAGCAAGCTGGAAGGCATGTTCAAGGACATGGAGCTTTCGAAGGACATCATGGTTCATTTCAAGCAGCAT
ATGCAGAATCAGAGTGACTCAGGCCCTATAGACCTCACAGTGAACATACTCACAATGGGCTACTGGCCAA
CATACACGCCCATGGAAGTGCACTTAACCCCAGAAATGATTAAACTTCAGGAAGTATTTAAGGCATTTTA
TCTTGGAAAGCACAGTGGTCGAAAACTTCAGTGGCAAACTACTTTGGGACATGCTGTTTTAAAAGCGGAG
TTTAAAGAAGGGAAGAAGGAATTCCAGGTGTCCCTCTTCCAGACACTGGTGCTCCTCATGTTCAACGAGG
GAGATGGCTTCAGCTTTGAGGAGATAAAAATGGCCACGGGGATAGAGGATAGTGAATTGCGCAGAACGCT
GCAGTCCCTGGCCTGTGGCAAAGCACGTGTGCTGATTAAAAGTCCCAGAGGAAAGGAAGTGGAAGATGGA
GACAAGTTCATTTTTAATGGAGAGTTCAAGCACAAGTTGTTTAGAATAAAGATCAATCAAATTCAGATGA
AGGAAACTGTTGAGGAACAGGTTAGCACCACTGAGAGAGTGTTTCAGGATAGACAATATCAGATTGATGC
TGCTATCGTCAGAATAATGAAGATGAGAAAGACTCTTGGTCATAATCTTCTAGTTTCTGAATTATATAAT
CAGCTGAAATTTCCAGTAAAGCCTGGAGATTTGAAAAAGAGAATTGAATCTCTGATAGACAGAGACTATA
TGGAGAGAGACAAAGACAATCCGAATCAGTACCACTACGTGGCCTGACGCATCTGCAGACGGTTCCCCTT
CATGAAACACTAGAATGTACCCTCAGAGCAGGAAGCACACCTGTGCCATTTCTGGGACTCTGATTGATCC
AGCTGTGGACATTGGAAGGCGAAGGAAGGGAGGTGGCTCCTGGGTCATCTTTCACAAGGCTCAAGACTTC
AACCTGCAGATGTATCTTTTTCCCTCCAGTTTTTCCTCTAGTTCTTTTAGGCATTTAAATTGTTTCTGTT
ACTCTGTGCAAAATAACTTTGAGATTGGACAAGAAGATGTTACTAAAGAGAAGTTCCTTTAAAAGGTCTT
GTTCTTGTGTCAAAAAGCTGCAAGTTTGGTTTGTTCTCGTGTGTGATCATGAGTGCACAATGAAGAAGAC
CCTAGATGCTGCATTTTTTAGCTCTGAAGATTCCTTAGGTATCCCTGAAGACAGCTCGCTCAGATGATCA
GCATTTAGAGTGAAAACAAGGGCCCTATTCTATAGTGTCACCTAAATGCTAGAGCTCGCTGATCAGCCTC
GACTGTGCCTTCTAGTTGCCAGCCATCTGTTGTTTGCCCCTCCCCCGTGCCTTCCTTGACCCTGGAAGGT
GCCACTCCCACTGTCCTTTCCTAATAAAATGAGGAAATTGCATCGCATTGTCTGAGTAGGTGTCATTCTA
TTCTGGGGGGTGGGGTGGGGCAGGACAGCAAGGGGGAGGATTGGGAAGACAATAGCAGGCATGCTGGGGA
TGCGGTGGGCTCTATGGCTTCTGAGGCGGAAAGAACCAGCTGGGGCTCTAGGGGGTATCCCC
[124 nt withheld, positions 6013-6136]
C
[91 nt withheld, positions 6138-6228]
A
[49 nt withheld, positions 6230-6278]
CCTTTGACGTTGGAGTCCACGTTCTTT
[37 nt withheld, positions 6306-6342]
ACCCTATCTCGGTCTATTCTTTTGATTTATAAGGGATTTTGCCGATTTCGGCCTATTGGTTAAAAAATGA
GCTGATTTAACAAAAATTTAACGCGAATTAATTCTGTGGAATGTGTGTCAGTTAGGGTGTGGAAAGTCCC
CAGGCTCCCCAGCAGGCAGAAGTATGCAAAGCATGCATCTCAATTAGTCAGCAACCAGGTGTGGAAAGTC
CCCAGGCTCCCCAGCAGGCAGAAGTATGCAAAGCATGCATCTCAATTAGTCAGCAACCATAGTCCCGCCC
CTAACTCCGCCCATCCCGCCCCTAACTCCGCCCAGTTCCGCCCATTCTCCGCCCCATGGCTGACTAATTT
TTTTTATTTATGCAGAGGCCGAGGCCGCCTCTGCCTCTGAGCTATTCCAGAAGTAGTGAGGAGGCTTTTT
TGGAGGCCTAGGCTTTTGCAAAAAGCTCCCGGGAGCTTGTATATCCATTTTCGGATCTGATCAAGAGACA
GGATGAGGATCGTTTCGCATGATTGAACAAGATGGATTGCACGCAGGTTCTCCGGCCGCTTGGGTGGAGA
GGCTATTCGGCTATGACTGGGCACAACAGACAATCGGCTGCTCTGATGCCGCCGTGTTCCGGCTGTCAGC
GCAGGGGCGCCCGGTTCTTTTTGTCAAGACCGACCTGTCCGGTGCCCTGAATGAACTGCAGGACGAGGCA
GCGCGGCTATCGTGGCTGGCCACGACGGGCGTTCCTTGCGCAGCTGTGCTCGACGTTGTCACTGAAGCGG
GAAGGGACTGGCTGCTATTGGGCGAAGTGCCGGGGCAGGATCTCCTGTCATCTCACCTTGCTCCTGCCGA
GAAAGTATCCATCATGGCTGATGCAATGCGGCGGCTGCATACGCTTGATCCGGCTACCTGCCCATTCGAC
CACCAAGCGAAACATCGCATCGAGCGAGCACGTACTCGGATGGAAGCCGGTCTTGTCGATCAGGATGATC
TGGACGAAGAGCATCAGGGGCTCGCGCCAGCCGAACTGTTCGCCAGGCTCAAGGCGCGCATGCCCGACGG
CGAGGATCTCGTCGTGACCCATGGCGATGCCTGCTTGCCGAATATCATGGTGGAAAATGGCCGCTTTTCT
GGATTCATCGACTGTGGCCGGCTGGGTGTGGCGGACCGCTATCAGGACATAGCGTTGGCTACCCGTGATA
TTGCTGAAGAGCTTGGCGGCGAATGGGCTGACCGCTTCCTCGTGCTTTACGGTATCGCCGCTCCCGATTC
GCAGCGCATCGCCTTCTATCGCCTTCTTGACGAGTTCTTCTGAGCGGGACTCTGGGGTTCGAAATGACCG
ACCAAGCGACGCCCAACCTGCCATCACGAGATTTCGATTCCACCGCCGCCTTCTATGAAAGGTTGGGCTT
CGGAATCGTTTTCCGGGACGCCGGCTGGATGATCCTCCAGCGCGGGGATCTCATGCTGGAGTTCTTCGCC
CACCCCAACTTGTTTATTGCAGCTTATAATGGTTACAAATAAAGCAATAGCATCACAAATTTCACAAATA
AAGCATTTTTTTCACTGCATTCTAGTTGTGGTTTGTCCAAACTCATCAATGTATCTTATCATGTCTGTAT
ACCGTCGACCTCTAGCTAGAGCTTGGCGTAATCATGGTCATAGCTGTTTCCTGTGTGAAATTGTTATCCG
CTCACAATTCCACACAACATACGAGCCGGAAGCATAAAGTGTAAAGCCTGGGGTGCCTAATGAGTGAGCT
AACTCACATTAATTGCGTTGCGCTCACTGCCCGCTTTCCAGTCGGGAAACCTGTCGTGCCAGCTGCATTA
ATGAATCGGCCAACGCGCGGGGAGAGGCGGTTTGCGTATTGGGCGCT
