>Addgene plasmid #19907 | pcDNA3-HA2-CUL4A | addgene partial sequence | sequence record 26156 | 19907 with CMV-F
GAGCTCTCTGGCTAACTAGAGAACCCACTGCTTACTGGCTTATCGAAATTAATACGACTCACTATAGGGA
GACCCAAGCTATGTACCCATACGATGTTCCTGACTATGCGGGCTATCCCTATGACGTCCCGGACTATGCA
AGCTTGGTACCGTTAACATGGATCCCCCGGGCTGCAGGAATTCGGCACGAGCCAGCCATGGCGGACGAGG
CCCCGCGGAAGGGCAGCTTCTCGGCGCTCGTGGGCCGCACCAACGGCCTCACCAAGCCCGCGGCCCTGGC
CGCCGCGCCCGCCAAGCCGGGGGGCGCGGGCGGCTCCAAGAAGCTGGTCATCAAGAACTTCCGAGACAGA
CCTCGGCTGCCCGACAACTACACGCAGGACACGTGGCGGAAGCTGCACGAGGCGGTGCGGGCCGTGCAGA
GCAGCACCTCCATCAGGTACAACCTCGAGGAGCTCTACCAGGCTGTGGAAAATCTCTGTTCTCACAAAGT
CTCCCCAATGCTCTACAAGCAACTGCGTCAGGCCTGTGAAGACCACGTCCAGGCACAGATCCTTCCGTTT
AGAGAAGACTCACTAGATAGTGTTTTATTTTTAAAGAAGATTAACACGTGCTGGCAGGACCACTGCAGAC
AAATGATCATGATCAGAAGCATCTTCCTGTTCTTGGACCGCACCTATGTGCTGCAGAACTCCACGCTGCC
CTCCATCTGGGATATGGGATTAGAACTGTTTAGAACCCATATTATTAGTGATAAAATGGTTCAGAGTAAA
ACCATTGATGGAATCCTACTGCTGATCGAGCGCGAGAGGAGCGGCGAGGCCGTGGA
